Addgene plasmid #111733: pBacMam2-DiEx-LIC-N-flag_huntingtin_full-length_Q19
Purpose: Baculovirus transfer vector for expression of huntingtin protein in insect and mammalian cellscells as well as in mammalian cells
Depositing lab: Cheryl Arrowsmith. Publication: Design and characterization of mutant and wildtype huntingtin proteins produced from a toolkit of scalable eukaryotic expression systems. Harding RJ, Loppnau P, Ackloo S, Lemak A, Hutchinson A, Hunt B, Holehouse AS, Ho JC, Fan L, Toledo-Sherman L, Seitova A, Arrowsmith CH. J Biol Chem. 2019 Apr 26;294(17):6986-7001. doi: 10.1074/jbc.RA118.007204. Epub 2019 Mar 6. PubMed 30842263.
Backbone
  Vector backbone: pBacMam2-DiEx-LIC
  Vector type: Mammalian Expression ; Baculovirus Expression
Growth in bacteria
  Bacterial resistance: Ampicillin, 50 μg/mL
  Growth temperature: 37°C
  Growth strain: NEB Stable
  Copy number: High Copy
Gene/Insert
  Gene/Insert name: HTT (alt name: huntingtin)
  Species: H. sapiens (human)
  Insert size (bp): 9420
  Mutation: Q19 (polyQ repeat)
  Entrez Gene: HTT (a.k.a. HD, IT15, LOMARS)
  Promoter: CMV and P10
  Tag / fusion protein: FLAG (N terminal on insert)
  Cloning method: Ligation Independent Cloning
  Sequencing primers: 5′ pFBM-fwd (5'-caaaatgtcgtaacaactccgc-3'); 3′ pFBM-rev (5'- tagttaagaataccagtcaatctttcac-3')
Resource information
  A portion of this plasmid was derived from a plasmid made by: Kazusa DNA Research Institute Gene KIEE4296 & Original Clone ID cp94296
Terms and licenses: Academic/Nonprofit Terms; Industry Terms: Not Available to Industry
Depositor comments: Please visit https://www.biorxiv.org/content/early/2018/12/10/492215 for BioRxiv preprint. Please screen multiple clones and validate plasmid by sequencing or restriction analysis before proceeding with downstream experiments
How to cite: pBacMam2-DiEx-LIC-N-flag_huntingtin_full-length_Q19 was a gift from Cheryl Arrowsmith (Addgene plasmid # 111733 ; http://n2t.net/addgene:111733 ; RRID:Addgene_111733)
