[The description below was written by a language model from this plasmid's Addgene catalogue record and pLannotate feature annotations shown in this document.]
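Description:
pBacMam2-DiEx-LIC-N-flag_huntingtin_full-length_Q19 is a 15.8 kb baculovirus transfer vector built on the pBacMam2-DiEx-LIC backbone for producing full-length human huntingtin (HTT) in both insect and mammalian cells. In bacteria it is maintained through a high-copy ColE1/pUC-type origin and selected with ampicillin (β-lactamase). An f1 origin is also present. The expression cassette and a gentamicin acetyltransferase marker lie between the Tn7R and Tn7L ends of a mini-Tn7 element. This arrangement allows site-specific transposition of the cassette into a baculovirus bacmid, from which recombinant virus can be generated.

The payload is a 9,420 bp HTT open reading frame carrying a 19-glutamine polyQ tract, introduced by ligation-independent cloning. It sits downstream of two promoters in tandem. The CMV immediate-early enhancer/promoter drives transcription in mammalian cells transduced with the virus (BacMam delivery). The baculoviral p10 promoter drives expression in infected insect cells, so one virus serves both hosts. A WPRE fragment and an SV40 polyadenylation signal follow the coding region and support transcript stability and 3′ end processing.

The catalogue lists a FLAG tag at the N terminus of the insert. The automated annotation instead detects short His-tag and FLAG-like fragments just downstream of the HTT coding sequence and marks no N-terminal tag, so tag placement and reading frame should be checked against the sequence. The depositor also advises screening multiple clones and validating the plasmid, which fits a large insert containing a repeat. The plasmid belongs to a toolkit of constructs for scalable eukaryotic expression of wild-type and mutant huntingtin proteins.
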