Features (pLannotate 1.2.2; 22 found; start..end, strand, type, name):
    121..575     +  rep_origin     f1 ori (sequence partly withheld): f1 bacteriophage origin of replication; arrow indicates direction of (+) strand synthesis
    601..705     +  promoter       AmpR promoter: bla
    706..1566    +  CDS            AmpR: β-lactamase; bla; confers resistance to ampicillin, carbenicillin, and related antibiotics
   1737..2325    +  rep_origin     ori: high-copy-number ColE1/pMB1/pBR322/pUC origin of replication
   2511..2562    -  misc_feature   bom (fragment): basis of mobility region from pBR322
   2630..2854    -  mobile_element Tn7R: mini-Tn7 element (right end of the Tn7 transposon) Tn7
   2921..3454    -  CDS            GmR: gentamycin acetyltransferase; aacC1; confers resistance to gentamycin
   3643..3671    -  promoter       Pc promoter: intI1 (promoter lies within the coding sequence); class 1 integron promoter
   3649..4008    -  CDS            YPR2_ECOLX (fragment): Protein predicted: Swiss-Prot protein existence level 4. From Escherichia coli.
   4179..4227    -  polyA_signal   HSV TK poly(A) signal: herpes simplex virus thymidine kinase polyadenylation signal (Cole and Stacy, 1985)
   4332..4711    +  enhancer       CMV enhancer: human cytomegalovirus immediate early enhancer
   4712..4915    +  promoter       CMV promoter: human cytomegalovirus (CMV) immediate early promoter
   4911..4944    +  LTR            5' LTR (truncated) (fragment): truncated 5' long terminal repeat (LTR) from HIV-1
   4962..5071    +  promoter       p10 promoter: baculovirus promoter for expression in insect cells
   5130..14549   +  CDS            HTT: HD_HUMAN - Also known as HD, IT15. Experimental evidence at protein level: Swiss-Prot protein existence level 1. [Huntingtin, myristoylated N-terminal fragment]: Promotes the formation of autophagic vesicles. From Homo sapiens (Human).
  14577..14596   +  CDS            7xHis (fragment): 6xHis affinity tag
  14601..14624   +  CDS            3xFLAG (fragment): three tandem FLAG® epitope tags
  14643..14661   +  misc_feature   MCS (fragment): pBluescript multiple cloning site
  14661..15166   +  misc_feature   WPRE (fragment): woodchuck hepatitis virus posttranscriptional regulatory element
  15262..15345   +  CDS            large T antigen (fragment): large T antigen from SV40 (simian virus 40)
  15368..15502   +  polyA_signal   SV40 poly(A) signal: SV40 polyadenylation signal
  15531..15696   -  mobile_element Tn7L: mini-Tn7 element (left end of the Tn7 transposon) Tn7
>Addgene plasmid #111733 | pBacMam2-DiEx-LIC-N-flag_huntingtin_full-length_Q19 | addgene full sequence | sequence record 304484 | Addgene NGS Result
CGTCATCTTCGGCTACTTTTTCTCTGTCACAGAATGAAAATTTTTCTGTCATCTCTTCGTTATTAATGTT
TGTAATTGACTGAATATCAACGCTTATTTGCAGCCTGAATGGCGAATGGG
[124 nt withheld, positions 121-244]
C
[91 nt withheld, positions 246-336]
A
[49 nt withheld, positions 338-386]
CCTTTGACGTTGGAGTCCACGTTCTT
[37 nt withheld, positions 413-449]
ACCCTATCTCGGTCTATTCTTTTGATTTATAAGGGATTTTGCCGATTTCGGCCTATTGGTTAAAAAATGA
GCTGATTTAACAAAAATTTAACGCGAATTTTAACAAAATATTAACGCTTACAATTTAGGTGGCACTTTTC
GGGGAAATGTGCGCGGAACCCCTATTTGTTTATTTTTCTAAATACATTCAAATATGTATCCGCTCATGAG
ACAATAACCCTGATAAATGCTTCAATAATATTGAAAAAGGAAGAGTATGAGTATTCAACATTTCCGTGTC
GCCCTTATTCCCTTTTTTGCGGCATTTTGCCTTCCTGTTTTTGCTCACCCAGAAACGCTGGTGAAAGTAA
AAGATGCTGAAGATCAGTTGGGTGCACGAGTGGGTTACATCGAACTGGATCTCAACAGCGGTAAGATCCT
TGAGAGTTTTCGCCCCGAAGAACGTTTTCCAATGATGAGCACTTTTAAAGTTCTGCTATGTGGCGCGGTA
TTATCCCGTATTGACGCCGGGCAAGAGCAACTCGGTCGCCGCATACACTATTCTCAGAATGACTTGGTTG
AGTACTCACCAGTCACAGAAAAGCATCTTACGGATGGCATGACAGTAAGAGAATTATGCAGTGCTGCCAT
AACCATGAGTGATAACACTGCGGCCAACTTACTTCTGACAACGATCGGAGGACCGAAGGAGCTAACCGCT
TTTTTGCACAACATGGGGGATCATGTAACTCGCCTTGATCGTTGGGAACCGGAGCTGAATGAAGCCATAC
CAAACGACGAGCGTGACACCACGATGCCTGTAGCAATGGCAACAACGTTGCGCAAACTATTAACTGGCGA
ACTACTTACTCTAGCTTCCCGGCAACAATTAATAGACTGGATGGAGGCGGATAAAGTTGCAGGACCACTT
CTGCGCTCGGCCCTTCCGGCTGGCTGGTTTATTGCTGATAAATCTGGAGCCGGTGAGCGTGGGTCTCGCG
GTATCATTGCAGCACTGGGGCCAGATGGTAAGCCCTCCCGTATCGTAGTTATCTACACGACGGGGAGTCA
GGCAACTATGGATGAACGAAATAGACAGATCGCTGAGATAGGTGCCTCACTGATTAAGCATTGGTAACTG
TCAGACCAAGTTTACTCATATATACTTTAGATTGATTTAAAACTTCATTTTTAATTTAAAAGGATCTAGG
TGAAGATCCTTTTTGATAATCTCATGACCAAAATCCCTTAACGTGAGTTTTCGTTCCACTGAGCGTCAGA
CCCCGTAGAAAAGATCAAAGGATCTTCTTGAGATCCTTTTTTTCTGCGCGTAATCTGCTGCTTGCAAACA
AAAAAACCACCGCTACCAGCGGTGGTTTGTTTGCCGGATCAAGAGCTACCAACTCTTTTTCCGAAGGTAA
CTGGCTTCAGCAGAGCGCAGATACCAAATACTGTTCTTCTAGTGTAGCCGTAGTTAGGCCACCACTTCAA
GAACTCTGTAGCACCGCCTACATACCTCGCTCTGCTAATCCTGTTACCAGTGGCTGCTGCCAGTGGCGAT
AAGTCGTGTCTTACCGGGTTGGACTCAAGACGATAGTTACCGGATAAGGCGCAGCGGTCGGGCTGAACGG
GGGGTTCGTGCACACAGCCCAGCTTGGAGCGAACGACCTACACCGAACTGAGATACCTACAGCGTGAGCT
ATGAGAAAGCGCCACGCTTCCCGAAGGGAGAAAGGCGGACAGGTATCCGGTAAGCGGCAGGGTCGGAACA
GGAGAGCGCACGAGGGAGCTTCCAGGGGGAAACGCCTGGTATCTTTATAGTCCTGTCGGGTTTCGCCACC
TCTGACTTGAGCGTCGATTTTTGTGATGCTCGTCAGGGGGGCGGAGCCTATGGAAAAACGCCAGCAACGC
GGCCTTTTTACGGTTCCTGGCCTTTTGCTGGCCTTTTGCTCACATGTTCTTTCCTGCGTTATCCCCTGAT
TCTGTGGATAACCGTATTACCGCCTTTGAGTGAGCTGATACCGCTCGCCGCAGCCGAACGACCGAGCGCA
GCGAGTCAGTGAGCGAGGAAGCGGAAGAGCGCCTGATGCGGTATTTTCTCCTTACGCATCTGTGCGGTAT
TTCACACCGCATAGACCAGCCGCGTAACCTGGCAAAATCGGTTACGGTTGAGTAATAAATGGATGCCCTG
CGTAAGCGGGTGTGGGCGGACAATAAAGTCTTAAACTGAACAAAATAGATCTAAACTATGACAATAAAGT
CTTAAACTAGACAGAATAGTTGTAAACTGAAATCAGTCCAGTTATGCTGTGAAAAAGCATACTGGACTTT
TGTTATGGCTAAAGCAAACTCTTCATTTTCTGAAGTGCAAATTGCCCGTCGTATTAAAGAGGGGCGTGGC
CAAGGGCATGGTAAAGACTATATTCGCGGCGTTGTGACAATTTACCGAACAACTCCGCGGCCGGGAAGCC
GATCTCGGCTTGAACGAATTGTTAGGTGGCGGTACTTGGGTCGATATCAAAGTGCATCACTTCTTCCCGT
ATGCCCAACTTTGTATAGAGAGCCACTGCGGGATCGTCACCGTAATCTGCTTGCACGTAGATCACATAAG
CACCAAGCGCGTTGGCCTCATGCTTCAAGAGATTGATGAGCGCGGTGGCAATGCCCTGCCTCCGGTGCTC
GCCGGAGACTGCGAGATCATAGATATAGATCTCACTACGCGGCTGCTCAAACTTGGGCAGAACGTAAGCC
GCGAGAGCGCCAACAACCGCTTCTTGGTCGAAGGCAGCAAGCGCGATGAATGTCTTACTACGGAGCAAGT
TCCCGAGGTAATCGGAGTCCGGCTGATGTTGGGAGTAGGTGGCTACGTCTCCGAACTCACGACCGAAAAG
ATCAAGAGCAGCCCGCATGGATTTGACTTGGTCAGGGCCGAGCCTACATGTGCGAATGATGCCCATACTT
GAGCCACCTAACTTTGTTTTAGGGCGACTGCCCTGCTGCGTAACATCGTTGCTGCTGCGTAACATCGTTG
CTGCTCCATAACATCAAACATCGACCCACGGCGTAACGCGCTTGCTGCTTGGATGCCCGAGGCATAGACT
GTACAAAAAAACAGTCATAACAAGCCATGAAAACCGCCACTGCGCCGTTACCACCGCTGCGTTCGGTCAA
GGTTCTGGACCAGTTGCGTGAGCGCATACGCTACTTGCATTACAGTTTACGAACCGAACAGGCTTATGTC
AACTGGGTTCGTGCCTTCATCCGTTTCCACGGTGTGCGTCACCCGGCAACCTTGGGCAGCAGCGAAGTCG
AGGCATTTCTGTCCTGGCTGGCGAACGAGCGCAAGGTTTCGGTCTCCACGCATCGTCAGGCATTGGCGGC
CTTGCTGTTCTTCTACGGCAAGGTGCTGTGCACGGATCTGCCCTTGCTTCAGGAGATCGGTAGACCTCGG
CCGTCGCGGCGCTTGCCGGTGGTGCTGACCCCGGATGAAGTGGTTCGCATCCTCGGTTTTCTGGAAGGCG
AGCATCGTTTGTTCGCCCAGGACTCTAGCTATAGTTCTAGTGGTTGGCTACGTACCCGTAGTGGCTATGG
CAGGGCTTGCCGCCCCGACGTTGGCTGCGAGCCCTGGGCCTTCACCCGAACTTGGGGGTTGGGGTGGGGA
AAAGGAAGAAACGCGGGCGTATTGGTCCCAATGGGGTCTCGGTGGGGTATCGACAGAGTGCCAGCCCTGG
GACCGAACCCCGCGTTTATGAACAAACGACCCAACACCCGTGCGTTTTATTCTGTCTTTTTATTGCCGTC
ATAGCGCGGGTTCCTTCCGGTATTGTCTCCTTCCGTGTTTCAGTTAGCCTCCCCCATCTCCCGGTACCGC
ATGCGGATCTGTACGGGCCAGATATACGCGTTGACATTGATTATTGACTAGTTATTAATAGTAATCAATT
ACGGGGTCATTAGTTCATAGCCCATATATGGAGTTCCGCGTTACATAACTTACGGTAAATGGCCCGCCTG
GCTGACCGCCCAACGACCCCCGCCCATTGACGTCAATAATGACGTATGTTCCCATAGTAACGCCAATAGG
GACTTTCCATTGACGTCAATGGGTGGAGTATTTACGGTAAACTGCCCACTTGGCAGTACATCAAGTGTAT
CATATGCCAAGTACGCCCCCTATTGACGTCAATGACGGTAAATGGCCCGCCTGGCATTATGCCCAGTACA
TGACCTTATGGGACTTTCCTACTTGGCAGTACATCTACGTATTAGTCATCGCTATTACCATGGTGATGCG
GTTTTGGCAGTACATCAATGGGCGTGGATAGCGGTTTGACTCACGGGGATTTCCAAGTCTCCACCCCATT
GACGTCAATGGGAGTTTGTTTTGGCACCAAAATCAACGGGACTTTCCAAAATGTCGTAACAACTCCGCCC
CATTGACGCAAATGGGCGGTAGGCGTGTACGGTGGGAGGTCTATATAAGCAGAGCTCTCTGGCTAACTAG
AGAACCCACTGCTTACTGGCTTATCGAATACGGACCTTTAATTCAACCCAACACAATATATTATAGTTAA
ATAAGAATTATTATCAAATCATTTGTATATTAATTAAAATACTATACTGTAAATTACATTTTATTTACAA
TCACTCGACGGATCCTTAAGAAGGAGATATACTATGGACTACAAAGACGATGACGACAAGATGGCGACCC
TGGAAAAGCTGATGAAGGCCTTCGAGTCCCTCAAGTCCTTCCAACAGCAGCAACAGCAACAACAGCAGCA
ACAGCAACAACAGCAGCAACAGCAACAACCGCCACCGCCGCCGCCGCCGCCGCCGCCTCCTCAGCTTCCT
CAGCCGCCGCCGCAGGCACAGCCGCTGCTGCCTCAGCCGCAGCCGCCCCCGCCGCCGCCCCCGCCGCCAC
CCGGCCCGGCTGTGGCTGAGGAGCCGCTGCACCGACCAAAGAAAGAACTTTCAGCTACCAAGAAAGACCG
TGTGAATCATTGTCTGACAATATGTGAAAACATAGTGGCACAGTCTGTCAGAAATTCTCCAGAATTTCAG
AAACTTCTGGGCATCGCTATGGAACTTTTTCTGCTGTGCAGTGATGACGCAGAGTCAGATGTCAGGATGG
TGGCTGACGAATGCCTCAACAAAGTTATCAAAGCTTTGATGGATTCTAATCTTCCAAGGTTACAGCTCGA
GCTCTATAAGGAAATTAAAAAGAATGGTGCCCCTCGGAGTTTGCGTGCTGCCCTGTGGAGGTTTGCTGAG
CTGGCTCACCTGGTTCGGCCTCAGAAATGCAGGCCTTACCTGGTGAACCTTCTGCCGTGCCTGACTCGAA
CAAGCAAGAGACCCGAAGAATCAGTCCAGGAGACCTTGGCTGCAGCTGTTCCCAAAATTATGGCTTCTTT
TGGCAATTTTGCAAATGACAATGAAATTAAGGTTTTGTTAAAGGCCTTCATAGCGAACCTGAAGTCAAGC
TCCCCCACCATTCGGCGGACAGCGGCTGGATCAGCAGTGAGCATCTGCCAGCACTCAAGAAGGACACAAT
ATTTCTATAGTTGGCTACTAAATGTGCTCTTAGGCTTACTCGTTCCTGTCGAGGATGAACACTCCACTCT
GCTGATTCTTGGCGTGCTGCTCACCCTGAGGTATTTGGTGCCCTTGCTGCAGCAGCAGGTCAAGGACACA
AGCCTGAAAGGCAGCTTCGGAGTGACAAGGAAAGAAATGGAAGTCTCTCCTTCTGCAGAGCAGCTTGTCC
AGGTTTATGAACTGACGTTACATCATACACAGCACCAAGACCACAATGTTGTGACCGGAGCCCTGGAGCT
GTTGCAGCAGCTCTTCAGAACGCCTCCACCCGAGCTTCTGCAAACCCTGACCGCAGTCGGGGGCATTGGG
CAGCTCACCGCTGCTAAGGAGGAGTCTGGTGGCCGAAGCCGTAGTGGGAGTATTGTGGAACTTATAGCTG
GAGGGGGTTCCTCATGCAGCCCTGTCCTTTCAAGAAAACAAAAAGGCAAAGTGCTCTTAGGAGAAGAAGA
AGCCTTGGAGGATGACTCTGAATCGAGATCGGATGTCAGCAGCTCTGCCTTAACAGCCTCAGTGAAGGAT
GAGATCAGTGGAGAGCTGGCTGCTTCTTCAGGGGTTTCCACTCCAGGGTCAGCAGGTCATGACATCATCA
CAGAACAGCCACGGTCACAGCACACACTGCAGGCGGACTCAGTGGATCTGGCCAGCTGTGACTTGACAAG
CTCTGCCACTGATGGGGATGAGGAGGATATCTTGAGCCACAGCTCCAGCCAGGTCAGCGCCGTCCCATCT
GACCCTGCCATGGACCTGAATGATGGGACCCAGGCCTCGTCGCCCATCAGCGACAGCTCCCAGACCACCA
CCGAAGGGCCTGATTCAGCTGTTACCCCTTCAGACAGTTCTGAAATTGTGTTAGACGGTACCGACAACCA
GTATTTGGGCCTGCAGATTGGACAGCCCCAGGATGAAGATGAGGAAGCCACAGGTATTCTTCCTGATGAA
GCCTCGGAGGCCTTCAGGAACTCTTCCATGGCCCTTCAACAGGCACATTTATTGAAAAACATGAGTCACT
GCAGGCAGCCTTCTGACAGCAGTGTTGATAAATTTGTGTTGAGAGATGAAGCTACTGAACCGGGTGATCA
AGAAAACAAGCCTTGCCGCATCAAAGGTGACATTGGACAGTCCACTGATGATGACTCTGCACCTCTTGTC
CATTGTGTCCGCCTTTTATCTGCTTCGTTTTTGCTAACAGGGGGAAAAAATGTGCTGGTTCCGGACAGGG
ATGTGAGGGTCAGCGTGAAGGCCCTGGCCCTCAGCTGTGTGGGAGCAGCTGTGGCCCTCCACCCGGAATC
TTTCTTCAGCAAACTCTATAAAGTTCCTCTTGACACCACGGAATACCCTGAGGAACAGTATGTCTCAGAC
ATCTTGAACTACATCGATCATGGAGACCCACAGGTTCGAGGAGCCACTGCCATTCTCTGTGGGACCCTCA
TCTGCTCCATCCTCAGCAGGTCCCGCTTCCACGTGGGAGATTGGATGGGCACCATTAGAACCCTCACAGG
AAATACATTTTCTTTGGCGGATTGCATTCCTTTGCTGCGGAAAACACTGAAGGATGAGTCTTCTGTTACT
TGCAAGTTAGCTTGTACAGCTGTGAGGAACTGTGTCATGAGTCTCTGCAGCAGCAGCTACAGTGAGTTAG
GACTGCAGCTGATCATCGATGTGCTGACTCTGAGGAACAGTTCCTATTGGCTGGTGAGGACAGAGCTTCT
GGAAACCCTTGCAGAGATTGACTTCAGGCTGGTGAGCTTTTTGGAGGCAAAAGCAGAAAACTTACACAGA
GGGGCTCATCATTATACAGGGCTTTTAAAACTGCAAGAACGAGTGCTCAATAATGTTGTCATCCATTTGC
TTGGAGATGAAGACCCCAGGGTGCGACATGTTGCCGCAGCATCACTAATTAGGCTTGTCCCAAAGCTGTT
TTATAAATGTGACCAAGGACAAGCTGATCCAGTAGTGGCCGTGGCAAGAGATCAAAGCAGTGTTTACCTG
AAACTTCTCATGCATGAGACGCAGCCTCCATCTCATTTCTCCGTCAGCACAATAACCAGAATATATAGAG
GCTATAACCTACTACCAAGCATAACAGACGTCACTATGGAAAATAACCTTTCAAGAGTTATTGCAGCAGT
TTCTCATGAACTAATCACATCAACCACCAGAGCACTCACATTTGGATGCTGTGAAGCTTTGTGTCTTCTT
TCCACTGCCTTCCCAGTTTGCATTTGGAGTTTAGGTTGGCACTGTGGAGTGCCTCCACTGAGTGCCTCAG
ATGAGTCTAGGAAGAGCTGTACCGTTGGGATGGCCACAATGATTCTGACCCTGCTCTCGTCAGCTTGGTT
CCCATTGGATCTCTCAGCCCATCAAGATGCTTTGATTTTGGCCGGAAACTTGCTTGCAGCCAGTGCTCCC
AAATCTCTGAGAAGTTCATGGGCCTCTGAAGAAGAAGCCAACCCAGCAGCCACCAAGCAAGAGGAGGTCT
GGCCAGCCCTGGGGGACCGGGCCCTGGTGCCCATGGTGGAGCAGCTCTTCTCTCACCTGCTGAAGGTGAT
TAACATTTGTGCCCACGTCCTGGATGACGTGGCTCCTGGACCCGCAATAAAGGCAGCCTTGCCTTCTCTA
ACAAACCCCCCTTCTCTAAGTCCCATCCGACGAAAGGGGAAGGAGAAAGAACCAGGAGAACAAGCATCTG
TACCGTTGAGTCCCAAGAAAGGCAGTGAGGCCAGTGCAGCTTCTAGACAATCTGATACCTCAGGTCCTGT
TACAACAAGTAAATCCTCATCACTGGGGAGTTTCTATCATCTTCCTTCATACCTCAAACTGCATGATGTC
CTGAAAGCTACACACGCTAACTACAAGGTCACGCTGGATCTTCAGAACAGCACGGAAAAGTTTGGAGGGT
TTCTTCGCTCAGCCTTGGATGTTCTTTCTCAGATACTAGAGCTGGCCACACTGCAGGACATTGGGAAGTG
TGTTGAAGAGATCCTAGGATACCTGAAATCCTGCTTTAGTCGAGAACCAATGATGGCAACTGTTTGTGTT
CAACAATTGTTGAAGACTCTCTTTGGCACAAACTTGGCCTCCCAGTTTGATGGCTTATCTTCCAACCCCA
GCAAGTCACAAGGCCGAGCACAGCGCCTTGGCTCCTCCAGTGTGAGGCCAGGCTTGTACCACTACTGCTT
CATGGCCCCGTACACCCACTTCACCCAGGCCCTCGCTGACGCCAGCCTGAGGAACATGGTGCAGGCGGAG
CAGGAGAACGACACCTCGGGATGGTTTGATGTCCTCCAGAAAGTGTCTACCCAGTTGAAGACAAACCTCA
CGAGTGTCACAAAGAACCGTGCAGATAAGAATGCTATTCATAATCACATTCGTTTGTTTGAACCTCTTGT
TATAAAAGCTTTAAAACAGTACACGACTACAACATGTGTGCAGTTACAGAAGCAGGTTTTAGATTTGCTG
GCGCAGCTGGTTCAGTTACGGGTTAATTACTGTCTTCTGGATTCAGATCAGGTGTTTATTGGCTTTGTAT
TGAAACAGTTTGAATACATTGAAGTGGGCCAGTTCAGGGAATCAGAGGCAATCATTCCAAACATCTTTTT
CTTCTTGGTATTACTATCTTATGAACGCTATCATTCAAAACAGATCATTGGAATTCCTAAAATCATTCAG
CTCTGTGATGGCATCATGGCCAGTGGAAGGAAGGCTGTGACACATGCCATACCGGCTCTGCAGCCCATAG
TCCACGACCTCTTTGTATTAAGAGGAACAAATAAAGCTGATGCAGGAAAAGAGCTTGAAACCCAAAAAGA
GGTGGTGGTGTCAATGTTACTGAGACTCATCCAGTACCATCAGGTGTTGGAGATGTTCATTCTTGTCCTG
CAGCAGTGCCACAAGGAGAATGAAGACAAGTGGAAGCGACTGTCTCGACAGATAGCTGACATCATCCTCC
CAATGTTAGCCAAACAGCAGATGCACATTGACTCTCATGAAGCCCTTGGAGTGTTAAATACATTATTTGA
GATTTTGGCCCCTTCCTCCCTCCGTCCGGTAGACATGCTTTTACGGAGTATGTTCGTCACTCCAAACACA
ATGGCGTCCGTGAGCACTGTTCAACTGTGGATATCGGGAATTCTGGCCATTTTGAGGGTTCTGATTTCCC
AGTCAACTGAAGATATTGTTCTTTCTCGTATTCAGGAGCTCTCCTTCTCTCCGTATTTAATCTCCTGTAC
AGTAATTAATAGGTTAAGAGATGGGGACAGTACTTCAACGCTAGAAGAACACAGTGAAGGGAAACAAATA
AAGAATTTGCCAGAAGAAACATTTTCAAGGTTTCTATTACAACTGGTTGGTATTCTTTTAGAAGACATTG
TTACAAAACAGCTGAAGGTGGAAATGAGTGAGCAGCAACATACTTTCTATTGCCAGGAACTAGGCACACT
GCTAATGTGTCTGATCCACATCTTCAAGTCTGGAATGTTCCGGAGAATCACAGCAGCTGCCACTAGGCTG
TTCCGCAGTGATGGCTGTGGCGGCAGTTTCTACACCCTGGACAGCTTGAACTTGCGGGCTCGTTCCATGA
TCACCACCCACCCGGCCCTGGTGCTGCTCTGGTGTCAGATACTGCTGCTTGTCAACCACACCGACTACCG
CTGGTGGGCAGAAGTGCAGCAGACCCCGAAAAGACACAGTCTGTCCAGCACAAAGTTACTTAGTCCCCAG
ATGTCTGGAGAAGAGGAGGATTCTGACTTGGCAGCCAAACTTGGAATGTGCAATAGAGAAATAGTACGAA
GAGGGGCTCTCATTCTCTTCTGTGATTATGTCTGTCAGAACCTCCATGACTCCGAGCACTTAACGTGGCT
CATTGTAAATCACATTCAAGATCTGATCAGCCTTTCCCACGAGCCTCCAGTACAGGACTTCATCAGTGCC
GTTCATCGGAACTCTGCTGCCAGCGGCCTGTTCATCCAGGCAATTCAGTCTCGTTGTGAAAACCTTTCAA
CTCCAACCATGCTGAAGAAAACTCTTCAGTGCTTGGAGGGGATCCATCTCAGCCAGTCGGGAGCTGTGCT
CACGCTGTATGTGGACAGGCTTCTGTGCACCCCTTTCCGTGTGCTGGCTCGCATGGTCGACATCCTTGCT
TGTCGCCGGGTAGAAATGCTTCTGGCTGCAAATTTACAGAGCAGCATGGCCCAGTTGCCAATGGAAGAAC
TCAACAGAATCCAGGAATACCTTCAGAGCAGCGGGCTCGCTCAGAGACACCAAAGGCTCTATTCCCTGCT
GGACAGGTTTCGTCTCTCCACCATGCAAGACTCACTTAGTCCCTCTCCTCCAGTCTCTTCCCACCCGCTG
GACGGGGATGGGCACGTGTCACTGGAAACAGTGAGTCCGGACAAAGACTGGTACGTTCATCTTGTCAAAT
CCCAGTGTTGGACCAGGTCAGATTCTGCACTGCTGGAAGGTGCAGAGCTGGTGAATCGGATTCCTGCTGA
AGATATGAATGCCTTCATGATGAACTCGGAGTTCAACCTAAGCCTGCTAGCTCCATGCTTAAGCCTAGGG
ATGAGTGAAATTTCTGGTGGCCAGAAGAGTGCCCTTTTTGAAGCAGCCCGTGAGGTGACTCTGGCCCGTG
TGAGCGGCACCGTGCAGCAGCTCCCTGCTGTCCATCATGTCTTCCAGCCCGAGCTGCCTGCAGAACCGGC
GGCCTACTGGAGCAAGTTGAATGATCTGTTTGGGGATGCTGCACTGTATCAGTCCCTGCCCACTCTGGCC
CGGGCCCTGGCACAGTACCTGGTGGTGGTCTCCAAACTGCCCAGTCATTTGCACCTTCCTCCTGAGAAAG
AGAAGGACATTGTGAAATTCGTGGTGGCAACCCTTGAGGCCCTGTCCTGGCATTTGATCCATGAGCAGAT
CCCGCTGAGTCTGGATCTCCAGGCAGGGCTGGACTGCTGCTGCCTGGCCCTGCAGCTGCCTGGCCTCTGG
AGCGTGGTCTCCTCCACAGAGTTTGTGACCCACGCCTGCTCCCTCATCCACTGTGTGCACTTCATCCTGG
AGGCCGTTGCAGTGCAGCCTGGAGAGCAGCTTCTTAGTCCAGAAAGAAGGACAAATACCCCAAAAGCCAT
CAGCGAGGAGGAGGAGGAAGTAGATCCAAACACACAGAATCCTAAGTATATCACTGCAGCCTGTGAGATG
GTGGCAGAAATGGTGGAGTCTCTGCAGTCGGTGTTGGCCTTGGGTCATAAAAGGAATAGCGGCGTGCCGG
CGTTTCTCACGCCATTGCTCAGGAACATCATCATCAGCCTGGCCCGCCTGCCCCTTGTCAACAGCTACAC
ACGTGTGCCCCCACTGGTGTGGAAGCTTGGATGGTCACCCAAACCGGGAGGGGATTTTGGCACAGCATTC
CCTGAGATCCCCGTGGAGTTCCTCCAGGAAAAGGAAGTCTTTAAGGAGTTCATCTACCGCATCAACACAC
TAGGCTGGACCAGTCGTACTCAGTTTGAAGAAACTTGGGCCACCCTCCTTGGTGTCCTGGTGACGCAGCC
CCTCGTGATGGAGCAGGAGGAGAGCCCACCAGAAGAAGACACAGAGAGGACCCAGATCAACGTCCTGGCC
GTGCAGGCCATCACCTCACTGGTGCTCAGTGCAATGACTGTGCCTGTGGCCGGCAACCCAGCTGTAAGCT
GCTTGGAGCAGCAGCCCCGGAACAAGCCTCTGAAAGCTCTCGACACCAGGTTTGGGAGGAAGCTGAGCAT
TATCAGAGGGATTGTGGAGCAAGAGATTCAAGCAATGGTTTCAAAGAGAGAGAATATTGCCACCCATCAT
TTATATCAGGCATGGGATCCTGTCCCTTCTCTGTCTCCGGCTACTACAGGTGCCCTCATCAGCCACGAGA
AGCTGCTGCTGCAGATCAACCCCGAGCGGGAGCTGGGGAGCATGAGCTACAAACTCGGCCAGGTGTCCAT
ACACTCCGTGTGGCTAGGGAACAGCATCACACCCCTGAGGGAGGAGGAATGGGACGAGGAAGAGGAGGAG
GAGGCCGACGCCCCTGCACCTTCGTCACCACCCACGTCTCCAGTCAACTCCAGGAAACACCGGGCTGGAG
TTGACATCCACTCCTGTTCGCAGTTTTTGCTTGAGTTGTACAGCCGCTGGATCCTGCCGTCCAGCTCAGC
CAGGAGGACCCCGGCCATCCTGATCAGTGAGGTGGTCAGATCCCTTCTAGTGGTCTCAGACTTGTTCACC
GAGCGCAACCAGTTTGAGCTGATGTATGTGACGCTGACAGAACTGCGAAGGGTGCACCCTTCAGAAGACG
AGATCCTCGCTCAGTACCTGGTGCCTGCCACCTGCAAGGCAGCTGCCGTCCTTGGGATGGACAAGGCCGT
GGCGGAGCCTGTCAGCCGCCTGCTGGAGAGCACGCTCAGGAGCAGCCACCTGCCCAGCAGGGTTGGAGCC
CTGCACGGCATCCTCTATGTGCTGGAGTGCGACCTGCTGGACGACACTGCCAAGCAGCTCATCCCGGTCA
TCAGCGACTATCTCCTCTCCAACCTGAAAGGGATCGCCCACTGCGTGAACATTCACAGCCAGCAGCACGT
ACTGGTCATGTGTGCCACTGCGTTTTACCTCATTGAGAACTATCCTCTGGACGTAGGGCCGGAATTTTCA
GCATCAATAATACAGATGTGTGGGGTGATGCTGTCTGGAAGTGAGGAGTCCACCCCCTCCATCATTTACC
ACTGTGCCCTCAGAGGCCTGGAGCGCCTCCTGCTCTCTGAGCAGCTCTCCCGCCTGGATGCAGAATCGCT
GGTCAAGCTGAGTGTGGACAGAGTGAACGTGCACAGCCCGCACCGGGCCATGGCGGCTCTGGGCCTGATG
CTCACCTGCATGTACACAGGAAAGGAGAAAGTCAGTCCGGGTAGAACTTCAGACCCTAATCCTGCAGCCC
CCGACAGCGAGTCAGTGATTGTTGCTATGGAGCGGGTATCTGTTCTTTTTGATAGGATCAGGAAAGGCTT
TCCTTGTGAAGCCAGAGTGGTGGCCAGGATCCTGCCCCAGTTTCTAGACGACTTCTTCCCACCCCAGGAC
ATCATGAACAAAGTCATCGGAGAGTTTCTGTCCAACCAGCAGCCATACCCCCAGTTCATGGCCACCGTGG
TGTATAAGGTGTTTCAGACTCTGCACAGCACCGGGCAGTCGTCCATGGTCCGGGACTGGGTCATGCTGTC
CCTCTCCAACTTCACGCAGAGGGCCCCGGTCGCCATGGCCACGTGGAGCCTCTCCTGCTTCTTTGTCAGC
GCGTCCACCAGCCCGTGGGTCGCGGCGATCCTCCCACATGTCATCAGCAGGATGGGCAAGCTGGAGCAGG
TGGACGTGAACCTTTTCTGCCTGGTCGCCACAGACTTCTACAGACACCAGATAGAGGAGGAGCTCGACCG
CAGGGCCTTCCAGTCTGTGCTTGAGGTGGTTGCAGCCCCAGGAAGCCCATATCACCGGCTGCTGACTTGT
TTACGAAATGTCCACAAGGTCACCACCTGCTAAAACCTCTACTTCCAATCGCACCATCATCACCATCACC
ATCACCACCATGATTACAAGGATGACGACGATAAGTGAGGCGGCCGCCAACTTGATATCAAGCTTATCGA
TAATCAACCTCTGGATTACAAAATTTGTGAAAGATTGACTGGTATTCTTAACTATGTTGCTCCTTTTACG
CTATGTGGATACGCTGCTTTAATGCCTTTGTATCATGCTATTGCTTCCCGTATGGCTTTCATTTTCTCCT
CCTTGTATAAATCCTGGTTGCTGTCTCTTTATGAGGAGTTGTGGCCCGTTGTCAGGCAACGTGGCGTGGT
GTGCACTGTGTTTGCTGACGCAACCCCCACTGGTTGGGGCATTGCCACCACCTGTCAGCTCCTTTCCGGG
ACTTTCGCTTTCCCCCTCCCTATTGCCACGGCGGAACTCATCGCCGCCTGCCTTGCCCGCTGCTGGACAG
GGGCTCGGCTGTTGGGCACTGACAATTCCGTGGTGTTGTCGGGGAAATCATCGTCCTTTCCTTGGCTGCT
CGCCTGTGTTGCCACCTGGATTCTGCGCGGGACGTCCTTCTGCTACGTCCCTTCGGCCCTCAATCCAGCG
GACCTTCCTTCCCGCGGGCGCCCCCCTCCTCACGGCGAGCGAAGCTTGTCGAGAAGTACTAGAGGATCTC
TAGAGCCTGCAGTCTCGACAAGCTTGTCGAGAAGTACTAGAGGATCATAATCAGCCATACCACATTTGTA
GAGGTTTTACTTGCTTTAAAAAACCTCCCACACCTCCCCCTGAACCTGAAACATAAAATGAATGCAATTG
TTGTTGTTAACTTGTTTATTGCAGCTTATAATGGTTACAAATAAAGCAATAGCATCACAAATTTCACAAA
TAAAGCATTTTTTTCACTGCATTCTAGTTGTGGTTTGTCCAAACTCATCAATGTATCTTATCATGTCTGG
ATCTGATCACTGCTTGAGCCTAGGAGATCCGAACCAGATAAGTGAAATCTAGTTCCAAACTATTTTGTCA
TTTTTAATTTTCGTATTAGCTTACGACGCTACACCCAGTTCCCATCTATTTTGTCACTCTTCCCTAAATA
ATCCTTAAAAACTCCATTTCCACCCCTCCCAGTTCCCAACTATTTTGTCCGCCCACAGCGGGGCATTTTT
CTTCCTGTTATGTTTTTAATCAAACATCCTGCCAACTCCATGTGACAAAC
