>Addgene plasmid #111733 | pBacMam2-DiEx-LIC-N-flag_huntingtin_full-length_Q19 | depositor partial sequence | sequence record 209884 | insert
ATGGCGACCCTGGAAAAGCTGATGAAGGCCTTCGAGTCCCTCAAGTCCTTCCAACAGCAGCAACAGCAAC
AACAGCAGCAACAGCAACAACAGCAGCAACAGCAACAACCGCCACCGCCGCCGCCGCCGCCGCCGCCTCC
TCAGCTTCCTCAGCCGCCGCCGCAGGCACAGCCGCTGCTGCCTCAGCCGCAGCCGCCCCCGCCGCCGCCC
CCGCCGCCACCCGGCCCGGCTGTGGCTGAGGAGCCGCTGCACCGACCAAAGAAAGAACTTTCAGCTACCA
AGAAAGACCGTGTGAATCATTGTCTGACAATATGTGAAAACATAGTGGCACAGTCTGTCAGAAATTCTCC
AGAATTTCAGAAACTTCTGGGCATCGCTATGGAACTTTTTCTGCTGTGCAGTGATGACGCAGAGTCAGAT
GTCAGGATGGTGGCTGACGAATGCCTCAACAAAGTTATCAAAGCTTTGATGGATTCTAATCTTCCAAGGT
TACAGCTCGAGCTCTATAAGGAAATTAAAAAGAATGGTGCCCCTCGGAGTTTGCGTGCTGCCCTGTGGAG
GTTTGCTGAGCTGGCTCACCTGGTTCGGCCTCAGAAATGCAGGCCTTACCTGGTGAACCTTCTGCCGTGC
CTGACTCGAACAAGCAAGAGACCCGAAGAATCAGTCCAGGAGACCTTGGCTGCAGCTGTTCCCAAAATTA
TGGCTTCTTTTGGCAATTTTGCAAATGACAATGAAATTAAGGTTTTGTTAAAGGCCTTCATAGCGAACCT
GAAGTCAAGCTCCCCCACCATTCGGCGGACAGCGGCTGGATCAGCAGTGAGCATCTGCCAGCACTCAAGA
AGGACACAATATTTCTATAGTTGGCTACTAAATGTGCTCTTAGGCTTACTCGTTCCTGTCGAGGATGAAC
ACTCCACTCTGCTGATTCTTGGCGTGCTGCTCACCCTGAGGTATTTGGTGCCCTTGCTGCAGCAGCAGGT
CAAGGACACAAGCCTGAAAGGCAGCTTCGGAGTGACAAGGAAAGAAATGGAAGTCTCTCCTTCTGCAGAG
CAGCTTGTCCAGGTTTATGAACTGACGTTACATCATACACAGCACCAAGACCACAATGTTGTGACCGGAG
CCCTGGAGCTGTTGCAGCAGCTCTTCAGAACGCCTCCACCCGAGCTTCTGCAAACCCTGACCGCAGTCGG
GGGCATTGGGCAGCTCACCGCTGCTAAGGAGGAGTCTGGTGGCCGAAGCCGTAGTGGGAGTATTGTGGAA
CTTATAGCTGGAGGGGGTTCCTCATGCAGCCCTGTCCTTTCAAGAAAACAAAAAGGCAAAGTGCTCTTAG
GAGAAGAAGAAGCCTTGGAGGATGACTCTGAATCGAGATCGGATGTCAGCAGCTCTGCCTTAACAGCCTC
AGTGAAGGATGAGATCAGTGGAGAGCTGGCTGCTTCTTCAGGGGTTTCCACTCCAGGGTCAGCAGGTCAT
GACATCATCACAGAACAGCCACGGTCACAGCACACACTGCAGGCGGACTCAGTGGATCTGGCCAGCTGTG
ACTTGACAAGCTCTGCCACTGATGGGGATGAGGAGGATATCTTGAGCCACAGCTCCAGCCAGGTCAGCGC
CGTCCCATCTGACCCTGCCATGGACCTGAATGATGGGACCCAGGCCTCGTCGCCCATCAGCGACAGCTCC
CAGACCACCACCGAAGGGCCTGATTCAGCTGTTACCCCTTCAGACAGTTCTGAAATTGTGTTAGACGGTA
CCGACAACCAGTATTTGGGCCTGCAGATTGGACAGCCCCAGGATGAAGATGAGGAAGCCACAGGTATTCT
TCCTGATGAAGCCTCGGAGGCCTTCAGGAACTCTTCCATGGCCCTTCAACAGGCACATTTATTGAAAAAC
ATGAGTCACTGCAGGCAGCCTTCTGACAGCAGTGTTGATAAATTTGTGTTGAGAGATGAAGCTACTGAAC
CGGGTGATCAAGAAAACAAGCCTTGCCGCATCAAAGGTGACATTGGACAGTCCACTGATGATGACTCTGC
ACCTCTTGTCCATTGTGTCCGCCTTTTATCTGCTTCGTTTTTGCTAACAGGGGGAAAAAATGTGCTGGTT
CCGGACAGGGATGTGAGGGTCAGCGTGAAGGCCCTGGCCCTCAGCTGTGTGGGAGCAGCTGTGGCCCTCC
ACCCGGAATCTTTCTTCAGCAAACTCTATAAAGTTCCTCTTGACACCACGGAATACCCTGAGGAACAGTA
TGTCTCAGACATCTTGAACTACATCGATCATGGAGACCCACAGGTTCGAGGAGCCACTGCCATTCTCTGT
GGGACCCTCATCTGCTCCATCCTCAGCAGGTCCCGCTTCCACGTGGGAGATTGGATGGGCACCATTAGAA
CCCTCACAGGAAATACATTTTCTTTGGCGGATTGCATTCCTTTGCTGCGGAAAACACTGAAGGATGAGTC
TTCTGTTACTTGCAAGTTAGCTTGTACAGCTGTGAGGAACTGTGTCATGAGTCTCTGCAGCAGCAGCTAC
AGTGAGTTAGGACTGCAGCTGATCATCGATGTGCTGACTCTGAGGAACAGTTCCTATTGGCTGGTGAGGA
CAGAGCTTCTGGAAACCCTTGCAGAGATTGACTTCAGGCTGGTGAGCTTTTTGGAGGCAAAAGCAGAAAA
CTTACACAGAGGGGCTCATCATTATACAGGGCTTTTAAAACTGCAAGAACGAGTGCTCAATAATGTTGTC
ATCCATTTGCTTGGAGATGAAGACCCCAGGGTGCGACATGTTGCCGCAGCATCACTAATTAGGCTTGTCC
CAAAGCTGTTTTATAAATGTGACCAAGGACAAGCTGATCCAGTAGTGGCCGTGGCAAGAGATCAAAGCAG
TGTTTACCTGAAACTTCTCATGCATGAGACGCAGCCTCCATCTCATTTCTCCGTCAGCACAATAACCAGA
ATATATAGAGGCTATAACCTACTACCAAGCATAACAGACGTCACTATGGAAAATAACCTTTCAAGAGTTA
TTGCAGCAGTTTCTCATGAACTAATCACATCAACCACCAGAGCACTCACATTTGGATGCTGTGAAGCTTT
GTGTCTTCTTTCCACTGCCTTCCCAGTTTGCATTTGGAGTTTAGGTTGGCACTGTGGAGTGCCTCCACTG
AGTGCCTCAGATGAGTCTAGGAAGAGCTGTACCGTTGGGATGGCCACAATGATTCTGACCCTGCTCTCGT
CAGCTTGGTTCCCATTGGATCTCTCAGCCCATCAAGATGCTTTGATTTTGGCCGGAAACTTGCTTGCAGC
CAGTGCTCCCAAATCTCTGAGAAGTTCATGGGCCTCTGAAGAAGAAGCCAACCCAGCAGCCACCAAGCAA
GAGGAGGTCTGGCCAGCCCTGGGGGACCGGGCCCTGGTGCCCATGGTGGAGCAGCTCTTCTCTCACCTGC
TGAAGGTGATTAACATTTGTGCCCACGTCCTGGATGACGTGGCTCCTGGACCCGCAATAAAGGCAGCCTT
GCCTTCTCTAACAAACCCCCCTTCTCTAAGTCCCATCCGACGAAAGGGGAAGGAGAAAGAACCAGGAGAA
CAAGCATCTGTACCGTTGAGTCCCAAGAAAGGCAGTGAGGCCAGTGCAGCTTCTAGACAATCTGATACCT
CAGGTCCTGTTACAACAAGTAAATCCTCATCACTGGGGAGTTTCTATCATCTTCCTTCATACCTCAAACT
GCATGATGTCCTGAAAGCTACACACGCTAACTACAAGGTCACGCTGGATCTTCAGAACAGCACGGAAAAG
TTTGGAGGGTTTCTTCGCTCAGCCTTGGATGTTCTTTCTCAGATACTAGAGCTGGCCACACTGCAGGACA
TTGGGAAGTGTGTTGAAGAGATCCTAGGATACCTGAAATCCTGCTTTAGTCGAGAACCAATGATGGCAAC
TGTTTGTGTTCAACAATTGTTGAAGACTCTCTTTGGCACAAACTTGGCCTCCCAGTTTGATGGCTTATCT
TCCAACCCCAGCAAGTCACAAGGCCGAGCACAGCGCCTTGGCTCCTCCAGTGTGAGGCCAGGCTTGTACC
ACTACTGCTTCATGGCCCCGTACACCCACTTCACCCAGGCCCTCGCTGACGCCAGCCTGAGGAACATGGT
GCAGGCGGAGCAGGAGAACGACACCTCGGGATGGTTTGATGTCCTCCAGAAAGTGTCTACCCAGTTGAAG
ACAAACCTCACGAGTGTCACAAAGAACCGTGCAGATAAGAATGCTATTCATAATCACATTCGTTTGTTTG
AACCTCTTGTTATAAAAGCTTTAAAACAGTACACGACTACAACATGTGTGCAGTTACAGAAGCAGGTTTT
AGATTTGCTGGCGCAGCTGGTTCAGTTACGGGTTAATTACTGTCTTCTGGATTCAGATCAGGTGTTTATT
GGCTTTGTATTGAAACAGTTTGAATACATTGAAGTGGGCCAGTTCAGGGAATCAGAGGCAATCATTCCAA
ACATCTTTTTCTTCTTGGTATTACTATCTTATGAACGCTATCATTCAAAACAGATCATTGGAATTCCTAA
AATCATTCAGCTCTGTGATGGCATCATGGCCAGTGGAAGGAAGGCTGTGACACATGCCATACCGGCTCTG
CAGCCCATAGTCCACGACCTCTTTGTATTAAGAGGAACAAATAAAGCTGATGCAGGAAAAGAGCTTGAAA
CCCAAAAAGAGGTGGTGGTGTCAATGTTACTGAGACTCATCCAGTACCATCAGGTGTTGGAGATGTTCAT
TCTTGTCCTGCAGCAGTGCCACAAGGAGAATGAAGACAAGTGGAAGCGACTGTCTCGACAGATAGCTGAC
ATCATCCTCCCAATGTTAGCCAAACAGCAGATGCACATTGACTCTCATGAAGCCCTTGGAGTGTTAAATA
CATTATTTGAGATTTTGGCCCCTTCCTCCCTCCGTCCGGTAGACATGCTTTTACGGAGTATGTTCGTCAC
TCCAAACACAATGGCGTCCGTGAGCACTGTTCAACTGTGGATATCGGGAATTCTGGCCATTTTGAGGGTT
CTGATTTCCCAGTCAACTGAAGATATTGTTCTTTCTCGTATTCAGGAGCTCTCCTTCTCTCCGTATTTAA
TCTCCTGTACAGTAATTAATAGGTTAAGAGATGGGGACAGTACTTCAACGCTAGAAGAACACAGTGAAGG
GAAACAAATAAAGAATTTGCCAGAAGAAACATTTTCAAGGTTTCTATTACAACTGGTTGGTATTCTTTTA
GAAGACATTGTTACAAAACAGCTGAAGGTGGAAATGAGTGAGCAGCAACATACTTTCTATTGCCAGGAAC
TAGGCACACTGCTAATGTGTCTGATCCACATCTTCAAGTCTGGAATGTTCCGGAGAATCACAGCAGCTGC
CACTAGGCTGTTCCGCAGTGATGGCTGTGGCGGCAGTTTCTACACCCTGGACAGCTTGAACTTGCGGGCT
CGTTCCATGATCACCACCCACCCGGCCCTGGTGCTGCTCTGGTGTCAGATACTGCTGCTTGTCAACCACA
CCGACTACCGCTGGTGGGCAGAAGTGCAGCAGACCCCGAAAAGACACAGTCTGTCCAGCACAAAGTTACT
TAGTCCCCAGATGTCTGGAGAAGAGGAGGATTCTGACTTGGCAGCCAAACTTGGAATGTGCAATAGAGAA
ATAGTACGAAGAGGGGCTCTCATTCTCTTCTGTGATTATGTCTGTCAGAACCTCCATGACTCCGAGCACT
TAACGTGGCTCATTGTAAATCACATTCAAGATCTGATCAGCCTTTCCCACGAGCCTCCAGTACAGGACTT
CATCAGTGCCGTTCATCGGAACTCTGCTGCCAGCGGCCTGTTCATCCAGGCAATTCAGTCTCGTTGTGAA
AACCTTTCAACTCCAACCATGCTGAAGAAAACTCTTCAGTGCTTGGAGGGGATCCATCTCAGCCAGTCGG
GAGCTGTGCTCACGCTGTATGTGGACAGGCTTCTGTGCACCCCTTTCCGTGTGCTGGCTCGCATGGTCGA
CATCCTTGCTTGTCGCCGGGTAGAAATGCTTCTGGCTGCAAATTTACAGAGCAGCATGGCCCAGTTGCCA
ATGGAAGAACTCAACAGAATCCAGGAATACCTTCAGAGCAGCGGGCTCGCTCAGAGACACCAAAGGCTCT
ATTCCCTGCTGGACAGGTTTCGTCTCTCCACCATGCAAGACTCACTTAGTCCCTCTCCTCCAGTCTCTTC
CCACCCGCTGGACGGGGATGGGCACGTGTCACTGGAAACAGTGAGTCCGGACAAAGACTGGTACGTTCAT
CTTGTCAAATCCCAGTGTTGGACCAGGTCAGATTCTGCACTGCTGGAAGGTGCAGAGCTGGTGAATCGGA
TTCCTGCTGAAGATATGAATGCCTTCATGATGAACTCGGAGTTCAACCTAAGCCTGCTAGCTCCATGCTT
AAGCCTAGGGATGAGTGAAATTTCTGGTGGCCAGAAGAGTGCCCTTTTTGAAGCAGCCCGTGAGGTGACT
CTGGCCCGTGTGAGCGGCACCGTGCAGCAGCTCCCTGCTGTCCATCATGTCTTCCAGCCCGAGCTGCCTG
CAGAACCGGCGGCCTACTGGAGCAAGTTGAATGATCTGTTTGGGGATGCTGCACTGTATCAGTCCCTGCC
CACTCTGGCCCGGGCCCTGGCACAGTACCTGGTGGTGGTCTCCAAACTGCCCAGTCATTTGCACCTTCCT
CCTGAGAAAGAGAAGGACATTGTGAAATTCGTGGTGGCAACCCTTGAGGCCCTGTCCTGGCATTTGATCC
ATGAGCAGATCCCGCTGAGTCTGGATCTCCAGGCAGGGCTGGACTGCTGCTGCCTGGCCCTGCAGCTGCC
TGGCCTCTGGAGCGTGGTCTCCTCCACAGAGTTTGTGACCCACGCCTGCTCCCTCATCCACTGTGTGCAC
TTCATCCTGGAGGCCGTTGCAGTGCAGCCTGGAGAGCAGCTTCTTAGTCCAGAAAGAAGGACAAATACCC
CAAAAGCCATCAGCGAGGAGGAGGAGGAAGTAGATCCAAACACACAGAATCCTAAGTATATCACTGCAGC
CTGTGAGATGGTGGCAGAAATGGTGGAGTCTCTGCAGTCGGTGTTGGCCTTGGGTCATAAAAGGAATAGC
GGCGTGCCGGCGTTTCTCACGCCATTGCTCAGGAACATCATCATCAGCCTGGCCCGCCTGCCCCTTGTCA
ACAGCTACACACGTGTGCCCCCACTGGTGTGGAAGCTTGGATGGTCACCCAAACCGGGAGGGGATTTTGG
CACAGCATTCCCTGAGATCCCCGTGGAGTTCCTCCAGGAAAAGGAAGTCTTTAAGGAGTTCATCTACCGC
ATCAACACACTAGGCTGGACCAGTCGTACTCAGTTTGAAGAAACTTGGGCCACCCTCCTTGGTGTCCTGG
TGACGCAGCCCCTCGTGATGGAGCAGGAGGAGAGCCCACCAGAAGAAGACACAGAGAGGACCCAGATCAA
CGTCCTGGCCGTGCAGGCCATCACCTCACTGGTGCTCAGTGCAATGACTGTGCCTGTGGCCGGCAACCCA
GCTGTAAGCTGCTTGGAGCAGCAGCCCCGGAACAAGCCTCTGAAAGCTCTCGACACCAGGTTTGGGAGGA
AGCTGAGCATTATCAGAGGGATTGTGGAGCAAGAGATTCAAGCAATGGTTTCAAAGAGAGAGAATATTGC
CACCCATCATTTATATCAGGCATGGGATCCTGTCCCTTCTCTGTCTCCGGCTACTACAGGTGCCCTCATC
AGCCACGAGAAGCTGCTGCTGCAGATCAACCCCGAGCGGGAGCTGGGGAGCATGAGCTACAAACTCGGCC
AGGTGTCCATACACTCCGTGTGGCTAGGGAACAGCATCACACCCCTGAGGGAGGAGGAATGGGACGAGGA
AGAGGAGGAGGAGGCCGACGCCCCTGCACCTTCGTCACCACCCACGTCTCCAGTCAACTCCAGGAAACAC
CGGGCTGGAGTTGACATCCACTCCTGTTCGCAGTTTTTGCTTGAGTTGTACAGCCGCTGGATCCTGCCGT
CCAGCTCAGCCAGGAGGACCCCGGCCATCCTGATCAGTGAGGTGGTCAGATCCCTTCTAGTGGTCTCAGA
CTTGTTCACCGAGCGCAACCAGTTTGAGCTGATGTATGTGACGCTGACAGAACTGCGAAGGGTGCACCCT
TCAGAAGACGAGATCCTCGCTCAGTACCTGGTGCCTGCCACCTGCAAGGCAGCTGCCGTCCTTGGGATGG
ACAAGGCCGTGGCGGAGCCTGTCAGCCGCCTGCTGGAGAGCACGCTCAGGAGCAGCCACCTGCCCAGCAG
GGTTGGAGCCCTGCACGGCATCCTCTATGTGCTGGAGTGCGACCTGCTGGACGACACTGCCAAGCAGCTC
ATCCCGGTCATCAGCGACTATCTCCTCTCCAACCTGAAAGGGATCGCCCACTGCGTGAACATTCACAGCC
AGCAGCACGTACTGGTCATGTGTGCCACTGCGTTTTACCTCATTGAGAACTATCCTCTGGACGTAGGGCC
GGAATTTTCAGCATCAATAATACAGATGTGTGGGGTGATGCTGTCTGGAAGTGAGGAGTCCACCCCCTCC
ATCATTTACCACTGTGCCCTCAGAGGCCTGGAGCGCCTCCTGCTCTCTGAGCAGCTCTCCCGCCTGGATG
CAGAATCGCTGGTCAAGCTGAGTGTGGACAGAGTGAACGTGCACAGCCCGCACCGGGCCATGGCGGCTCT
GGGCCTGATGCTCACCTGCATGTACACAGGAAAGGAGAAAGTCAGTCCGGGTAGAACTTCAGACCCTAAT
CCTGCAGCCCCCGACAGCGAGTCAGTGATTGTTGCTATGGAGCGGGTATCTGTTCTTTTTGATAGGATCA
GGAAAGGCTTTCCTTGTGAAGCCAGAGTGGTGGCCAGGATCCTGCCCCAGTTTCTAGACGACTTCTTCCC
ACCCCAGGACATCATGAACAAAGTCATCGGAGAGTTTCTGTCCAACCAGCAGCCATACCCCCAGTTCATG
GCCACCGTGGTGTATAAGGTGTTTCAGACTCTGCACAGCACCGGGCAGTCGTCCATGGTCCGGGACTGGG
TCATGCTGTCCCTCTCCAACTTCACGCAGAGGGCCCCGGTCGCCATGGCCACGTGGAGCCTCTCCTGCTT
CTTTGTCAGCGCGTCCACCAGCCCGTGGGTCGCGGCGATCCTCCCACATGTCATCAGCAGGATGGGCAAG
CTGGAGCAGGTGGACGTGAACCTTTTCTGCCTGGTCGCCACAGACTTCTACAGACACCAGATAGAGGAGG
AGCTCGACCGCAGGGCCTTCCAGTCTGTGCTTGAGGTGGTTGCAGCCCCAGGAAGCCCATATCACCGGCT
GCTGACTTGTTTACGAAATGTCCACAAGGTCACCACCTGC
